Addgene plasmid #200542: pMC-ME_CreER-pA
Purpose: mini circle middle entry plasmid for CreER-pA with flanking BsaI cut sites
Depositing lab: Junsu Kang. Depositing organization: University of Wisconsin, Madison. Publication: Advancing knock-in approaches for robust genome editing in zebrafish. Rodriguez-Parks A, Beezley EG, Manna S, Silaban I, Almutawa SI, Cao S, Ahmed H, Guyer M, Baker S, Richards MP, Kang J. Biol Open. 2026 Feb 2:bio.062472. doi: 10.1242/bio.062472. PubMed 41630603.
Backbone
  Vector backbone: pU6a:sgRNA#3
  Backbone manufacturer: Addgene #64247
  Total vector size (bp): 4703
  Vector type: Mini-Golden
Growth in bacteria
  Bacterial resistance: Spectinomycin, 50 μg/mL
  Growth temperature: 37°C
  Growth strain: DH5alpha
  Copy number: Unknown
Gene/Insert
  Gene/Insert name: CreER
Terms and licenses: Academic/Nonprofit Terms; Industry Terms: Not Available to Industry
How to cite: pMC-ME_CreER-pA was a gift from Junsu Kang (Addgene plasmid # 200542 ; http://n2t.net/addgene:200542 ; RRID:Addgene_200542)
