[The description below was written by a language model from this plasmid's Addgene catalogue record and pLannotate feature annotations shown in this document.]
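Description:
pMC-ME_CreER-pA is a 4,703 bp "middle entry" module for a Golden Gate-style (Mini-Golden) assembly system, built on the pU6a:sgRNA#3 backbone and intended for constructing minicircle knock-in donors for zebrafish genome editing. It is propagated in E. coli using a high-copy ColE1/pUC-type origin and is selected with spectinomycin through an aadA (SmR) aminoglycoside adenylyltransferase gene. That gene sits downstream of fragments of a class 1 integron Pc promoter and a gentamicin acetyltransferase gene, which appear to be remnants of the resistance cassette's origin. Short pieces of lacZα and lacI, together with the rrnB T1 and T2 terminators, are further backbone leftovers that flank and insulate the cloning region rather than functional parts.

The payload is a promoterless CreER cassette. The bacteriophage P1 Cre recombinase coding sequence is immediately followed by ERT2, the mutated ligand-binding domain of the human estrogen receptor, consistent with a fusion protein whose recombinase activity at loxP sites depends on tamoxifen or 4-hydroxytamoxifen. An SV40 polyadenylation signal lies directly downstream (annotated on the reverse strand), preceded by a small T7 promoter fragment. No eukaryotic promoter is annotated, which fits the module's role: according to the record, BsaI sites flank the CreER-pA unit so it can be excised and ligated in a defined order with other entry modules. The BsaI sites themselves do not appear in the feature table. In a knock-in setting, expression would presumably come from the targeted endogenous locus or from sequences supplied by other modules, yielding inducible Cre driver lines, although the record does not specify the partner modules or target loci.
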