Features (pLannotate 1.2.2; 12 found; start..end, strand, type, name):
     55..98      +  terminator     rrnB T1 terminator: Escherichia coli rrnB; transcription terminator T1 from the E. coli rrnB gene
    145..181     -  CDS            lacZα (fragment): LacZα fragment of β-galactosidase; lacZ fragment
    214..1242    +  CDS            cre: RECR_BPP1 - Experimental evidence at protein level: Swiss-Prot protein existence level 1. Catalyzes site-specific recombination between two 34-base- pair LOXP sites. Its role is to maintain the phage genome as a monomeric unit-copy plasmid in the lysogenic state. From Escherichia phage P1 (Bacteriophage P1).
   1255..2190    +  CDS            ERT2: mutated ligand-binding domain of the human estrogen receptor (Feil et al., 1997)
   2204..2221    -  promoter       T7 promoter (fragment): promoter for bacteriophage T7 RNA polymerase
   2226..2360    -  polyA_signal   SV40 poly(A) signal: SV40 polyadenylation signal
   2535..2558    +  promoter       Pc promoter (fragment): intI1 (promoter lies within the coding sequence); class 1 integron promoter
   2734..2790    +  CDS            GmR (fragment): gentamycin acetyltransferase; aacC1; confers resistance to gentamycin
   2797..3588    +  CDS            SmR: aminoglycoside adenylyltransferase (Murphy, 1985); aadA; confers resistance to spectinomycin and streptomycin
   3681..4269    +  rep_origin     ori: high-copy-number ColE1/pMB1/pBR322/pUC origin of replication
   4452..4544    +  CDS            lacI (fragment): lac repressor; lacI; The lac repressor binds to the lac operator to inhibit transcription in E. coli. This inhibition can be relieved by adding lactose or isopropyl-β-D-thiogalactopyranoside (IPTG).
   4599..4626    -  terminator     rrnB T2 terminator: transcription terminator T2 from the E. coli rrnB gene
>Addgene plasmid #200542 | pMC-ME_CreER-pA | addgene full sequence | sequence record 394486 | Addgene NGS Result
TCCGCTCCCGGCGGATTTGTCCTACTCAGGAGAGCGTTCACCGACAAACAACAGATAAAACGAAAGGCCC
AGTCTTCCGACTGAGCCTTTCGTTTTATTTGATGCCTGGCAGTTCCCTACTCTCGCGTTAACGCTAGCAT
GGATGTTTTCCCAGTCACGACGTTGTAAAACGACGGCCAGTCTTAAGCTCGGGCCCGGTCTCTAGTCGCC
ACCATGTCCAATTTACTGACCGTACACCAAAATTTGCCTGCATTACCGGTCGATGCAACGAGTGATGAGG
TTCGCAAGAACCTGATGGACATGTTCAGGGATCGCCAGGCGTTTTCTGAGCATACCTGGAAAATGCTTCT
GTCCGTTTGCCGGTCGTGGGCGGCATGGTGCAAGTTGAATAACCGGAAATGGTTTCCCGCAGAACCTGAA
GATGTTCGCGATTATCTTCTATATCTTCAGGCGCGCGGTCTGGCAGTAAAAACTATCCAGCAACATTTGG
GCCAGCTAAACATGCTTCATCGTCGGTCCGGGCTGCCACGACCAAGTGACAGCAATGCTGTTTCACTGGT
TATGCGGCGGATCCGAAAAGAAAACGTTGATGCCGGTGAACGTGCAAAACAGGCTCTAGCGTTCGAACGC
ACTGATTTCGACCAGGTTCGTTCACTCATGGAAAATAGCGATCGCTGCCAGGATATACGTAATCTGGCAT
TTCTGGGGATTGCTTATAACACCCTGTTACGTATAGCCGAAATTGCCAGGATCAGGGTTAAAGATATCTC
ACGTACTGACGGTGGGAGAATGTTAATCCATATTGGCAGAACGAAAACGCTGGTTAGCACCGCAGGTGTA
GAGAAGGCACTTAGCCTGGGGGTAACTAAACTGGTCGAGCGATGGATTTCCGTCTCTGGTGTAGCTGATG
ATCCGAATAACTACCTGTTTTGCCGGGTCAGAAAAAATGGTGTTGCCGCGCCATCTGCCACCAGCCAGCT
ATCAACTCGCGCCCTGGAAGGGATTTTTGAAGCAACTCATCGATTGATTTACGGCGCTAAGGATGACTCT
GGTCAGAGATACCTGGCCTGGTCTGGACACAGTGCCCGTGTCGGAGCCGCGCGAGATATGGCCCGCGCTG
GAGTTTCAATACCGGAGATCATGCAAGCTGGTGGCTGGACCAATGTAAATATTGTCATGAACTATATCCG
TAACCTGGATAGTGAAACAGGGGCAATGGTGCGCCTGCTGGAAGATGGCGATCTCGAGCCATCTGCTGGA
GACATGAGAGCTGCCAACCTTTGGCCAAGCCCGCTCATGATCAAACGCTCTAAGAAGAACAGCCTGGCCT
TGTCCCTGACGGCCGACCAGATGGTCAGTGCCTTGTTGGATGCTGAGCCCCCCATACTCTATTCCGAGTA
TGATCCTACCAGACCCTTCAGTGAAGCTTCGATGATGGGCTTACTGACCAACCTGGCAGACAGGGAGCTG
GTTCACATGATCAACTGGGCGAAGAGGGTGCCAGGCTTTGTGGATTTGACCCTCCATGATCAGGTCCACC
TTCTAGAATGTGCCTGGCTAGAGATCCTGATGATTGGCCTCGTCTGGCGCTCCATGGAGCACCCAGTGAA
GCTACTGTTTGCTCCTAACTTGCTCTTGGACAGGAACCAGGGAAAATGTGTAGAGGGCATGGTGGAGATC
TTCGACATGCTGCTGGCTACATCATCTCGGTTCCGCATGATGAATCTGCAGGGAGAGGAGTTTGTGTGCC
TCAAATCTATTATTTTGCTTAATTCTGGAGTGTACACATTTCTGTCCAGCACCCTGAAGTCTCTGGAAGA
GAAGGACCATATCCACCGAGTCCTGGACAAGATCACAGACACTTTGATCCACCTGATGGCCAAGGCAGGC
CTGACCCTGCAGCAGCAGCACCAGCGGCTGGCCCAGCTCCTCCTCATCCTCTCCCACATCAGGCACATGA
GTAACAAAGGCATGGAGCATCTGTACAGCATGAAGTGCAAGAACGTGGTGCCCCTCTATGACCTGCTGCT
GGAGGCGGCGGACGCCCACCGCCTACATGCGCCCACTAGCCGTGGAGGGGCATCCGTGGAGGAGACGGAC
CAAAGCCACTTGGCCACTGCGGGCTCTACTTCATCGCATTCCTTGCAAAAGTATTACATCACGGGGGAGG
CAGAGGGTTTCCCTGCCACAGCTTAATCTAGAACTATAGTGAGTCGTATTACGTAGATCCAGACATGATA
AGATACATTGATGAGTTTGGACAAACCACAACTAGAATGCAGTGAAAAAAATGCTTTATTTGTGAAATTT
GTGATGCTATTGCTTTATTTGTAACCATTATAAGCTGCAATAAACAAGTTAACAACAACAATTGCATTCA
TTTTATGTTTCAGGTTCAGGGGGAGGTGTGGGAGGTTTTTTAATTCCTCAAGAGACCTCTAGACCAGCCA
GGACAGAAATGCCTCGACTTCGCTGCTACCCAAGGTTGCCGGGTGACGCACACCGTGGAAACGGATGAAG
GCACGAACCCAGTGGACATAAGCCTGTTCGGTTCGTAAGCTGTAATGCAAGTAGCGTATGCGCTCACGCA
ACTGGTCCAGAACCTTGACCGAACGCAGCGGTGGTAACGGCGCAGTGGCGGTTTTCATGGCTTGTTATGA
CTGTTTTTTTGGGGTACAGTCTATGCCTCGGGCATCCAAGCAGCAAGCGCGTTACGCCGTGGGTCGATGT
TTGATGTTATGGAGCAGCAACGATGTTACGCAGCAGGGCAGTCGCCCTAAAACAAAGTTAAACATTATGA
GGGAAGCGGTGATCGCCGAAGTATCGACTCAACTATCAGAGGTAGTTGGCGTCATCGAGCGCCATCTCGA
ACCGACGTTGCTGGCCGTACATTTGTACGGCTCCGCAGTGGATGGCGGCCTGAAGCCACACAGTGATATT
GATTTGCTGGTTACGGTGACCGTAAGGCTTGATGAAACAACGCGGCGAGCTTTGATCAACGACCTTTTGG
AAACTTCGGCTTCCCCTGGAGAGAGCGAGATTCTCCGCGCTGTAGAAGTCACCATTGTTGTGCACGACGA
CATCATTCCGTGGCGTTATCCAGCTAAGCGCGAACTGCAATTTGGAGAATGGCAGCGCAATGACATTCTT
GCAGGTATCTTCGAGCCAGCCACGATCGACATTGATCTGGCTATCTTGCTGACAAAAGCAAGAGAACATA
GCGTTGCCTTGGTAGGTCCAGCGGCGGAGGAACTCTTTGATCCGGTTCCTGAACAGGATCTATTTGAGGC
GCTAAATGAAACCTTAACGCTATGGAACTCGCCGCCCGACTGGGCTGGCGATGAGCGAAATGTAGTGCTT
ACGTTGTCCCGCATTTGGTACAGCGCAGTAACCGGCAAAATCGCGCCGAAGGATGTCGCTGCCGACTGGG
CAATGGAGCGCCTGCCGGCCCAGTATCAGCCCGTCATACTTGAAGCTAGACAGGCTTATCTTGGACAAGA
AGAAGATCGCTTGGCCTCGCGCGCAGATCAGTTGGAAGAATTTGTCCACTACGTGAAAGGCGAGATCACC
AAGGTAGTCGGCAAATAACCCTCGAGCCACCCATGACCAAAATCCCTTAACGTGAGTTACGCGTCGTTCC
ACTGAGCGTCAGACCCCGTAGAAAAGATCAAAGGATCTTCTTGAGATCCTTTTTTTCTGCGCGTAATCTG
CTGCTTGCAAACAAAAAAACCACCGCTACCAGCGGTGGTTTGTTTGCCGGATCAAGAGCTACCAACTCTT
TTTCCGAAGGTAACTGGCTTCAGCAGAGCGCAGATACCAAATACTGTTCTTCTAGTGTAGCCGTAGTTAG
GCCACCACTTCAAGAACTCTGTAGCACCGCCTACATACCTCGCTCTGCTAATCCTGTTACCAGTGGCTGC
TGCCAGTGGCGATAAGTCGTGTCTTACCGGGTTGGACTCAAGACGATAGTTACCGGATAAGGCGCAGCGG
TCGGGCTGAACGGGGGGTTCGTGCACACAGCCCAGCTTGGAGCGAACGACCTACACCGAACTGAGATACC
TACAGCGTGAGCTATGAGAAAGCGCCACGCTTCCCGAAGGGAGAAAGGCGGACAGGTATCCGGTAAGCGG
CAGGGTCGGAACAGGAGAGCGCACGAGGGAGCTTCCAGGGGGAAACGCCTGGTATCTTTATAGTCCTGTC
GGGTTTCGCCACCTCTGACTTGAGCGTCGATTTTTGTGATGCTCGTCAGGGGGGCGGAGCCTATGGAAAA
ACGCCAGCAACGCGGCCTTTTTACGGTTCCTGGCCTTTTGCTGGCCTTTTGCTCACATGTTCTTTCCTGC
GTTATCCCCTGATTCTGTGGATAACCGTATTACCGCCTTTGAGTGAGCTGATACCGCTCGCCGCAGCCGA
ACGACCGAGCGCAGCGAGTCAGTGAGCGAGGAAGCGGAAGAGCGCCCAATACGCAAACCGCCTCTCCCCG
CGCGTTGGCCGATTCATTAATGCAGCTGGCACGACAGGTTTCCCGACTGGAAAGCGGGCAGTGAGCGCAA
CGCAATTAATACGCGTACCGCTAGCCAGGAAGAGTTTGTAGAAACGCAAAAAGGCCATCCGTCAGGATGG
CCTTCTGCTTAGTTTGATGCCTGGCAGTTTATGGCGGGCGTCCTGCCCGCCACCCTCCGGGCCGTTGCTT
CACAACGTTCAAA
